>Addgene plasmid #92116 | pX330-Flag-dHeFSpCas9 | depositor full sequence | sequence record 177904 | pX330-Flag-dHeFSpCas9 sequence 8074 bps
CTAGAGGTACCCGTTACATAACTTACGGTAAATGGCCCGCCTGGCTGACCGCCCAACGACCCCCGCCCAT
TGACGTCAATAGTAACGCCAATAGGGACTTTCCATTGACGTCAATGGGTGGAGTATTTACGGTAAACTGC
CCACTTGGCAGTACATCAAGTGTATCATATGCCAAGTACGCCCCCTATTGACGTCAATGACGGTAAATGG
CCCGCCTGGCATTGTGCCCAGTACATGACCTTATGGGACTTTCCTACTTGGCAGTACATCTACGTATTAG
TCATCGCTATTACCATGGTCGAGGTGAGCCCCACGTTCTGCTTCACTCTCCCCATCTCCCCCCCCTCCCC
ACCCCCAATTTTGTATTTATTTATTTTTTAATTATTTTGTGCAGCGATGGGGGCGGGGGGGGGGGGGGGG
CGCGCGCCAGGCGGGGCGGGGCGGGGCGAGGGGCGGGGCGGGGCGAGGCGGAGAGGTGCGGCGGCAGCCA
ATCAGAGCGGCGCGCTCCGAAAGTTTCCTTTTATGGCGAGGCGGCGGCGGCGGCGGCCCTATAAAAAGCG
AAGCGCGCGGCGGGCGGGAGTCGCTGCGACGCTGCCTTCGCCCCGTGCCCCGCTCCGCCGCCGCCTCGCG
CCGCCCGCCCCGGCTCTGACTGACCGCGTTACTCCCACAGGTGAGCGGGCGGGACGGCCCTTCTCCTCCG
GGCTGTAATTAGCTGAGCAAGAGGTAAGGGTTTAAGGGATGGTTGGTTGGTGGGGTATTAATGTTTAATT
ACCTGGAGCACCTGCCTGAAATCACTTTTTTTCAGGTTGGACCGGTGCCACCATGGACTATAAGGACCAC
GACGGAGACTACAAGGATCATGATATTGATTACAAAGACGATGACGATAAGATGGCCCCAAAGAAGAAGC
GGAAGGTCGGTATCCACGGAGTCCCAGCAGCCGACAAGAAGTACAGCATCGGGCTAGCCATCGGCACCAA
CTCTGTGGGCTGGGCCGTGATCACCGACGAGTACAAGGTGCCCAGCAAGAAATTCAAGGTGCTGGGCAAC
ACCGACCGGCACAGCATCAAGAAGAACCTGATCGGAGCCCTGCTGTTCGACAGCGGCGAAACAGCCGAGG
CCACCCGGCTGAAGAGAACCGCCAGAAGAAGATACACCAGACGGAAGAACCGGATCTGCTATCTGCAAGA
GATCTTCAGCAACGAGATGGCCAAGGTGGACGACAGCTTCTTCCACAGACTGGAAGAGTCCTTCCTGGTG
GAAGAGGATAAGAAGCACGAGCGGCACCCCATCTTCGGCAACATCGTGGACGAGGTGGCCTACCACGAGA
AGTACCCCACCATCTACCACCTGAGAAAGAAACTGGTGGACAGCACCGACAAGGCCGACCTGCGGCTGAT
CTATCTGGCCCTGGCCCACATGATCAAGTTCCGGGGCCACTTCCTGATCGAGGGCGACCTGAACCCCGAC
AACAGCGACGTGGACAAGCTGTTCATCCAGCTGGTGCAGACCTACAACCAGCTGTTCGAGGAAAACCCCA
TCAACGCCAGCGGCGTGGACGCCAAGGCCATCCTGTCTGCCAGACTGAGCAAGAGCAGACGGCTGGAAAA
TCTGATCGCCCAGCTGCCCGGCGAGAAGAAGAATGGCCTGTTCGGAAACCTGATTGCCCTGAGCCTGGGC
CTGACCCCCAACTTCAAGAGCAACTTCGACCTGGCCGAGGATGCCAAACTGCAGCTGAGCAAGGACACCT
ACGACGACGACCTGGACAACCTGCTGGCCCAGATCGGCGACCAGTACGCCGACCTGTTTCTGGCCGCCAA
GAACCTGTCCGACGCCATCCTGCTGAGCGACATCCTGAGAGTGAACACCGAGATCACCAAGGCCCCCCTG
AGCGCCTCTATGATCAAGAGATACGACGAGCACCACCAGGACCTGACCCTGCTGAAAGCTCTCGTGCGGC
AGCAGCTGCCTGAGAAGTACAAAGAGATTTTCTTCGACCAGAGCAAGAACGGCTACGCCGGCTACATTGA
CGGCGGAGCCAGCCAGGAAGAGTTCTACAAGTTCATCAAGCCCATCCTGGAAAAGATGGACGGCACCGAG
GAACTGCTCGTGAAGCTGAACAGAGAGGACCTGCTGCGGAAGCAGCGGACCTTCGACAACGGCAGCATCC
CCCACCAGATCCACCTGGGAGAGCTGCACGCCATTCTGCGGCGGCAGGAAGATTTTTACCCATTCCTGAA
GGACAACCGGGAAAAGATCGAGAAGATCCTGACCTTCCGCATCCCCTACTACGTGGGCCCTCTGGCCAGG
GGAAACAGCAGATTCGCCTGGATGACCAGAAAGAGCGAGGAAACCATCACCCCCTGGAACTTCGAGGAAG
TGGTGGACAAGGGCGCTTCCGCCCAGAGCTTCATCGAGCGGATGACCGCCTTCGATAAGAACCTGCCCAA
CGAGAAGGTGCTGCCCAAGCACAGCCTGCTGTACGAGTACTTCACCGTGTATAACGAGCTGACCAAAGTG
AAATACGTGACCGAGGGAATGAGAAAGCCCGCCTTCCTGAGCGGCGAGCAGAAAAAGGCCATCGTGGACC
TGCTGTTCAAGACCAACCGGAAAGTGACCGTGAAGCAGCTGAAAGAGGACTACTTCAAGAAAATCGAGTG
CTTCGACTCCGTGGAAATCTCCGGCGTGGAAGATCGGTTCAACGCCTCCCTGGGCACATACCACGATCTG
CTGAAAATTATCAAGGACAAGGACTTCCTGGACAATGAGGAAAACGAGGACATTCTGGAAGATATCGTGC
TGACCCTGACACTGTTTGAGGACAGAGAGATGATCGAGGAACGGCTGAAAACCTATGCCCACCTGTTCGA
CGACAAAGTGATGAAGCAGCTGAAGCGGCGGAGATACACCGGCTGGGGCGCGCTGAGCCGGAAGCTGATC
AACGGCATCCGCGACAAGCAGTCCGGCAAGACAATCCTGGATTTCCTGAAGTCCGACGGCTTCGCCAACA
GAAACTTCATGGCGCTGATCCACGACGACAGCCTGACCTTTAAAGAGGACATCCAGAAAGCCCAGGTGTC
CGGCCAGGGCGATAGCCTGCACGAGCACATTGCCAATCTCGCCGGCAGCCCCGCCATTAAGAAGGGCATC
CTCCAGACAGTGAAGGTGGTGGACGAGCTGGTGAAAGTGATGGGCCGGCACAAGCCCGAGAACATCGTGA
TCGAAATGGCCAGAGAGAACCAGACCACCCAGAAGGGACAGAAGAACAGTCGCGAGAGAATGAAGCGGAT
CGAAGAGGGCATCAAAGAGCTGGGCAGCCAGATCCTGAAAGAACACCCCGTGGAAAACACCCAGCTCCAG
AACGAGAAGCTGTACCTGTACTACCTCCAGAATGGGCGGGATATGTACGTGGACCAGGAACTGGACATCA
ACCGGCTGTCCGACTACGATGTGGACGCCATCGTGCCTCAGAGCTTTCTGGCGGACGACTCCATCGACAA
CAAGGTGCTGACCAGAAGCGACAAGAACCGGGGCAAGAGCGACAACGTGCCCTCCGAAGAGGTCGTGAAG
AAGATGAAGAACTACTGGCGGCAGCTGCTGAACGCCAAGCTGATTACCCAGAGAAAGTTCGACAATCTGA
CCAAGGCCGAGAGAGGCGGCCTGAGCGAACTGGATAAGGCCGGCTTCATCAAGAGACAGCTGGTGGAAAC
CCGGGCGATCACAAAGCACGTGGCACAGATCCTGGACTCCCGGATGAACACTAAGTACGACGAGAATGAC
AAGCTGATCCGGGAAGTGAAAGTGATCACCCTGAAGTCCAAGCTGGTGTCCGATTTCCGGAAGGATTTCC
AGTTTTACAAAGTGCGCGAGATCAACAACTACCACCACGCCCACGACGCCTACCTGAACGCCGTCGTGGG
AACCGCCCTGATCAAAAAGTACCCTGCGCTGGAAAGCGAGTTCGTGTACGGCGACTACAAGGTGTACGAC
GTGCGGAAGATGATCGCCAAGAGCGAGCAGGAAATCGGCAAGGCTACCGCCAAGTACTTCTTCTACAGCA
ACATCATGAACTTTTTCAAGACCGAGATTACCCTGGCCAACGGCGAGATCCGGAAGGCGCCTCTGATCGA
GACAAACGGCGAAACCGGGGAGATCGTGTGGGATAAGGGCCGGGATTTTGCCACCGTGCGGAAAGTGCTG
AGCATGCCCCAAGTGAATATCGTGAAAAAGACCGAGGTGCAGACAGGCGGCTTCAGCAAAGAGTCTATCC
TGCCCAAGAGGAACAGCGATAAGCTGATCGCCAGAAAGAAGGACTGGGATCCTAAGAAGTACGGCGGCTT
CGACAGCCCCACCGTGGCCTATTCTGTGCTGGTGGTGGCCAAAGTGGAAAAGGGCAAGTCCAAGAAGCTT
AAGAGTGTGAAAGAGCTGCTGGGGATCACCATCATGGAAAGAAGCAGCTTCGAGAAGAATCCCATCGACT
TTCTGGAAGCCAAGGGCTACAAAGAAGTGAAAAAGGACCTGATCATCAAGCTGCCTAAGTACTCGCTCTT
CGAGCTGGAAAACGGCCGGAAGAGAATGCTGGCCTCTGCCGGCGAATTGCAGAAGGGAAACGAACTGGCT
CTTCCCTCCAAATATGTGAACTTCCTGTACCTGGCCAGCCACTATGAGAAGCTGAAGGGCTCCCCCGAGG
ATAATGAGCAGAAACAGCTGTTTGTGGAACAGCACAAGCACTACCTGGACGAGATCATCGAGCAGATCAG
CGAGTTCTCCAAGAGAGTGATCCTGGCCGACGCTAATCTGGACAAAGTGCTGTCCGCCTACAACAAGCAC
CGGGATAAGCCCATCAGAGAGCAGGCCGAGAATATCATCCACCTGTTTACCCTGACCAATCTGGGAGCCC
CTGCCGCCTTCAAGTACTTTGACACCACCATCGATAGGAAGAGGTACACGTCGACCAAAGAGGTGCTGGA
CGCCACCCTGATCCACCAGAGCATCACCGGCCTGTACGAAACGCGTATCGACCTGTCTCAGCTGGGAGGC
GACAAAAGGCCGGCGGCCACGAAAAAGGCCGGCCAGGCAAAAAAGAAAAAGTAATTCCTAGAGCTCGCTG
ATCAGCCTCGACTGTGCCTTCTAGTTGCCAGCCATCTGTTGTTTGCCCCTCCCCCGTGCCTTCCTTGACC
CTGGAAGGTGCCACTCCCACTGTCCTTTCCTAATAAAATGAGGAAATTGCATCGCATTGTCTGAGTAGGT
GTCATTCTATTCTGGGGGGTGGGGTGGGGCAGGACAGCAAGGGGGAGGATTGGGAAGAGAATAGCAGGCA
TGCTGGGGAGCGGCCGCAGGAACCCCTAGTGATGGAGTTGGCCACTCCCTCTCTGCGCGCTCGCTCGCTC
ACTGAGGCCGGGCGACCAAAGGTCGCCCGACGCCCGGGCTTTGCCCGGGCGGCCTCAGTGAGCGAGCGAG
CGCGCAGCTGCCTGCAGGGGCGCCTGATGCGGTATTTTCTCCTTACGCATCTGTGCGGTATTTCACACCG
CATA
[142 nt withheld, positions 5535-5676]
C
[141 nt withheld, positions 5678-5818]
CCTTTGACGTTGGAGTCCACGTTCTTT
[37 nt withheld, positions 5846-5882]
ACCCTATCTCGGGCTATTCTTTTGATTTATAAGGGATTTTGCCGATTTCGGCCTATTGGTTAAAAAATGA
GCTGATTTAACAAAAATTTAACGCGAATTTTAACAAAATATTAACGTTTACAATTTTATGGTGCACTCTC
AGTACAATCTGCTCTGATGCCGCATAGTTAAGCCAGCCCCGACACCCGCCAACACCCGCTGACGCGCCCT
GACGGGCTTGTCTGCTCCCGGCATCCGCTTACAGACAAGCTGTGACCGTCTCCGGGAGCTGCATGTGTCA
GAGGTTTTCACCGTCATCACCGAAACGCGCGAGACGAAAGGGCCTCGTGATACGCCTATTTTTATAGGTT
AATGTCATGATAATAATGGTTTCTTAGACGTCAGGTGGCACTTTTCGGGGAAATGTGCGCGGAACCCCTA
TTTGTTTATTTTTCTAAATACATTCAAATATGTATCCGCTCATGAGACAATAACCCTGATAAATGCTTCA
ATAATATTGAAAAAGGAAGAGTATGAGTATTCAACATTTCCGTGTCGCCCTTATTCCCTTTTTTGCGGCA
TTTTGCCTTCCTGTTTTTGCTCACCCAGAAACGCTGGTGAAAGTAAAAGATGCTGAAGATCAGTTGGGTG
CACGAGTGGGTTACATCGAACTGGATCTCAACAGCGGTAAGATCCTTGAGAGTTTTCGCCCCGAAGAACG
TTTTCCAATGATGAGCACTTTTAAAGTTCTGCTATGTGGCGCGGTATTATCCCGTATTGACGCCGGGCAA
GAGCAACTCGGTCGCCGCATACACTATTCTCAGAATGACTTGGTTGAGTACTCACCAGTCACAGAAAAGC
ATCTTACGGATGGCATGACAGTAAGAGAATTATGCAGTGCTGCCATAACCATGAGTGATAACACTGCGGC
CAACTTACTTCTGACAACGATCGGAGGACCGAAGGAGCTAACCGCTTTTTTGCACAACATGGGGGATCAT
GTAACTCGCCTTGATCGTTGGGAACCGGAGCTGAATGAAGCCATACCAAACGACGAGCGTGACACCACGA
TGCCTGTAGCAATGGCAACAACGTTGCGCAAACTATTAACTGGCGAACTACTTACTCTAGCTTCCCGGCA
ACAATTAATAGACTGGATGGAGGCGGATAAAGTTGCAGGACCACTTCTGCGCTCGGCCCTTCCGGCTGGC
TGGTTTATTGCTGATAAATCTGGAGCCGGTGAGCGTGGAAGCCGCGGTATCATTGCAGCACTGGGGCCAG
ATGGTAAGCCCTCCCGTATCGTAGTTATCTACACGACGGGGAGTCAGGCAACTATGGATGAACGAAATAG
ACAGATCGCTGAGATAGGTGCCTCACTGATTAAGCATTGGTAACTGTCAGACCAAGTTTACTCATATATA
CTTTAGATTGATTTAAAACTTCATTTTTAATTTAAAAGGATCTAGGTGAAGATCCTTTTTGATAATCTCA
TGACCAAAATCCCTTAACGTGAGTTTTCGTTCCACTGAGCGTCAGACCCCGTAGAAAAGATCAAAGGATC
TTCTTGAGATCCTTTTTTTCTGCGCGTAATCTGCTGCTTGCAAACAAAAAAACCACCGCTACCAGCGGTG
GTTTGTTTGCCGGATCAAGAGCTACCAACTCTTTTTCCGAAGGTAACTGGCTTCAGCAGAGCGCAGATAC
CAAATACTGTCCTTCTAGTGTAGCCGTAGTTAGGCCACCACTTCAAGAACTCTGTAGCACCGCCTACATA
CCTCGCTCTGCTAATCCTGTTACCAGTGGCTGCTGCCAGTGGCGATAAGTCGTGTCTTACCGGGTTGGAC
TCAAGACGATAGTTACCGGATAAGGCGCAGCGGTCGGGCTGAACGGGGGGTTCGTGCACACAGCCCAGCT
TGGAGCGAACGACCTACACCGAACTGAGATACCTACAGCGTGAGCTATGAGAAAGCGCCACGCTTCCCGA
AGGGAGAAAGGCGGACAGGTATCCGGTAAGCGGCAGGGTCGGAACAGGAGAGCGCACGAGGGAGCTTCCA
GGGGGAAACGCCTGGTATCTTTATAGTCCTGTCGGGTTTCGCCACCTCTGACTTGAGCGTCGATTTTTGT
GATGCTCGTCAGGGGGGCGGAGCCTATGGAAAAACGCCAGCAACGCGGCCTTTTTACGGTTCCTGGCCTT
TTGCTGGCCTTTTGCTCACATG
Features (pLannotate 1.2.2; 14 found; start..end, strand, type, name):
     12..297     +  enhancer       CMV enhancer: human cytomegalovirus immediate early enhancer; contains an 18-bp deletion relative to the standard CMV enhancer
    299..576     +  promoter       chicken β-actin promoter: No description available
    577..805     +  intron         hybrid intron: hybrid between chicken β-actin (CBA) and minute virus of mice (MMV) introns (Gray et al., 2011)
    943..5043    +  CDS            eSpCas9(1.1): Cas9 endonuclease from the Streptococcus pyogenes Type II CRISPR/Cas system, mutated to improve targeting specificity (Slaymaker et al., 2016) carries the mutations K848A, K1003A, and R1060A
   5044..5091    +  CDS            nucleoplasmin NLS: bipartite nuclear localization signal from nucleoplasmin
   5122..5233    +  polyA_signal   bGH poly(A) signal: bovine growth hormone polyadenylation signal
   5338..5478    +  repeat_region  AAV2 ITR: inverted terminal repeat of adeno-associated virus serotype 2 inverted
   5483..5534    -  misc_feature   bom (fragment): basis of mobility region from pBR322
   5553..5933    +  rep_origin     M13 ori (sequence partly withheld): M13 bacteriophage origin of replication; arrow indicates direction of (+) strand synthesis
   6009..6058    -  misc_feature   bom (fragment): basis of mobility region from pBR322
   6160..6195    -  CDS            rop (fragment): Rop protein, which maintains plasmids at low copy number; rop
   6290..6394    +  promoter       AmpR promoter: bla
   6395..7255    +  CDS            AmpR: β-lactamase; bla; confers resistance to ampicillin, carbenicillin, and related antibiotics
   7426..8014    +  rep_origin     ori: high-copy-number ColE1/pMB1/pBR322/pUC origin of replication
