[The description below was written by a language model from this plasmid's Addgene catalogue record and pLannotate feature annotations shown in this document.]
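Description:
pX330-Flag-dHeFSpCas9 is an 8,074 bp mammalian expression and CRISPR plasmid built on a pX330-like backbone from which the U6-sgRNA cassette has been removed, so it supplies only the Cas9 protein and any guide RNA must come from a separate construct. In bacteria it is maintained as a high-copy plasmid through a ColE1/pUC-type origin and selected with ampicillin via the β-lactamase gene. The annotation also picks up an M13/f1-type phage origin, small bom and rop fragments, and a single AAV2 ITR downstream of the expression cassette. These are backbone remnants, and with only one ITR annotated the plasmid is not a packageable AAV vector.

The payload is a human codon-optimized Streptococcus pyogenes Cas9 driven by the Cbh promoter, which the feature table resolves into a CMV enhancer, the chicken β-actin promoter and a hybrid CBA/MVM intron. Transcription ends at a bGH polyadenylation signal. The protein carries an N-terminal 3xFLAG tag and NLS, which are listed in the catalogue fields but not separately annotated, and a C-terminal nucleoplasmin bipartite NLS.

The coding sequence is labelled eSpCas9(1.1) by the annotation tool because it contains K848A, K1003A and R1060A. The record shows that it also carries the SpCas9-HF1 substitutions N497A, R661A, Q695A and Q926A. Combining the two sets gives the increased-fidelity variant called HeFSpCas9. D10A and H840A additionally inactivate the RuvC and HNH nuclease domains, producing a catalytically dead protein. The FLAG epitope allows the protein to be detected. The construct is suited to use as a non-cleaving counterpart to active HeFSpCas9 in studies of specificity and cleavage by increased-fidelity nucleases, although the record refers to the associated publication for usage details.
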