Addgene plasmid #92116: pX330-Flag-dHeFSpCas9
Purpose: Expression plasmid for human codon-optimized dead/inactive increased fidelity HeFSpCas9 (without U6-sgRNA coding sequence)
Depositing lab: Ervin Welker. Publication: Crossing enhanced and high fidelity SpCas9 nucleases to optimize specificity and cleavage. Kulcsar PI, Talas A, Huszar K, Ligeti Z, Toth E, Weinhardt N, Fodor E, Welker E. Genome Biol. 2017 Oct 6;18(1):190. doi: 10.1186/s13059-017-1318-8. PubMed 28985763.
Backbone
  Vector backbone: pX330-like (without U6-sgRNA coding sequence)
  Total vector size (bp): 8074
  Vector type: Mammalian Expression, CRISPR
Growth in bacteria
  Bacterial resistance: Ampicillin, 100 μg/mL
  Growth temperature: 37°C
  Growth strain: NEB Stable
  Copy number: High Copy
Gene/Insert
  Gene/Insert name: dead/inactive HeFSpCas9 with FLAG tag
  Species: S. pyogenes
  Insert size (bp): 4272
  Mutation: D10A, N497A, R661A, Q695A, H840A, K848A, Q926A, K1003A, R1060A
  Promoter: Cbh
  Tag / fusion protein: 3xFLAG (N terminal on insert); NLS (N terminal on insert); NLS (C terminal on insert)
  Cloning method: Unknown
  Sequencing primers: 5′ gggtggagtatttacggtaaactgcccacttgg; 3′ CGGCGTACTGGTCGCCGATC
Terms and licenses: Academic/Nonprofit Terms; Industry Terms: Not Available to Industry
Depositor comments: Alternate plasmid name: pCbh-3xFLAG-NLS-dHeFSpCas9-NLS (without U6-sgRNA coding sequence). For detailed information and plasmid usage, please see the associated publication.
How to cite: pX330-Flag-dHeFSpCas9 was a gift from Ervin Welker (Addgene plasmid # 92116 ; http://n2t.net/addgene:92116 ; RRID:Addgene_92116)
