>Addgene plasmid #92116 | pX330-Flag-dHeFSpCas9 | depositor partial sequence | sequence record 177906 | dHeFSpCas9 ORF
ATGGACTATAAGGACCACGACGGAGACTACAAGGATCATGATATTGATTACAAAGACGATGACGATAAGA
TGGCCCCAAAGAAGAAGCGGAAGGTCGGTATCCACGGAGTCCCAGCAGCCGACAAGAAGTACAGCATCGG
GCTAGCCATCGGCACCAACTCTGTGGGCTGGGCCGTGATCACCGACGAGTACAAGGTGCCCAGCAAGAAA
TTCAAGGTGCTGGGCAACACCGACCGGCACAGCATCAAGAAGAACCTGATCGGAGCCCTGCTGTTCGACA
GCGGCGAAACAGCCGAGGCCACCCGGCTGAAGAGAACCGCCAGAAGAAGATACACCAGACGGAAGAACCG
GATCTGCTATCTGCAAGAGATCTTCAGCAACGAGATGGCCAAGGTGGACGACAGCTTCTTCCACAGACTG
GAAGAGTCCTTCCTGGTGGAAGAGGATAAGAAGCACGAGCGGCACCCCATCTTCGGCAACATCGTGGACG
AGGTGGCCTACCACGAGAAGTACCCCACCATCTACCACCTGAGAAAGAAACTGGTGGACAGCACCGACAA
GGCCGACCTGCGGCTGATCTATCTGGCCCTGGCCCACATGATCAAGTTCCGGGGCCACTTCCTGATCGAG
GGCGACCTGAACCCCGACAACAGCGACGTGGACAAGCTGTTCATCCAGCTGGTGCAGACCTACAACCAGC
TGTTCGAGGAAAACCCCATCAACGCCAGCGGCGTGGACGCCAAGGCCATCCTGTCTGCCAGACTGAGCAA
GAGCAGACGGCTGGAAAATCTGATCGCCCAGCTGCCCGGCGAGAAGAAGAATGGCCTGTTCGGAAACCTG
ATTGCCCTGAGCCTGGGCCTGACCCCCAACTTCAAGAGCAACTTCGACCTGGCCGAGGATGCCAAACTGC
AGCTGAGCAAGGACACCTACGACGACGACCTGGACAACCTGCTGGCCCAGATCGGCGACCAGTACGCCGA
CCTGTTTCTGGCCGCCAAGAACCTGTCCGACGCCATCCTGCTGAGCGACATCCTGAGAGTGAACACCGAG
ATCACCAAGGCCCCCCTGAGCGCCTCTATGATCAAGAGATACGACGAGCACCACCAGGACCTGACCCTGC
TGAAAGCTCTCGTGCGGCAGCAGCTGCCTGAGAAGTACAAAGAGATTTTCTTCGACCAGAGCAAGAACGG
CTACGCCGGCTACATTGACGGCGGAGCCAGCCAGGAAGAGTTCTACAAGTTCATCAAGCCCATCCTGGAA
AAGATGGACGGCACCGAGGAACTGCTCGTGAAGCTGAACAGAGAGGACCTGCTGCGGAAGCAGCGGACCT
TCGACAACGGCAGCATCCCCCACCAGATCCACCTGGGAGAGCTGCACGCCATTCTGCGGCGGCAGGAAGA
TTTTTACCCATTCCTGAAGGACAACCGGGAAAAGATCGAGAAGATCCTGACCTTCCGCATCCCCTACTAC
GTGGGCCCTCTGGCCAGGGGAAACAGCAGATTCGCCTGGATGACCAGAAAGAGCGAGGAAACCATCACCC
CCTGGAACTTCGAGGAAGTGGTGGACAAGGGCGCTTCCGCCCAGAGCTTCATCGAGCGGATGACCGCCTT
CGATAAGAACCTGCCCAACGAGAAGGTGCTGCCCAAGCACAGCCTGCTGTACGAGTACTTCACCGTGTAT
AACGAGCTGACCAAAGTGAAATACGTGACCGAGGGAATGAGAAAGCCCGCCTTCCTGAGCGGCGAGCAGA
AAAAGGCCATCGTGGACCTGCTGTTCAAGACCAACCGGAAAGTGACCGTGAAGCAGCTGAAAGAGGACTA
CTTCAAGAAAATCGAGTGCTTCGACTCCGTGGAAATCTCCGGCGTGGAAGATCGGTTCAACGCCTCCCTG
GGCACATACCACGATCTGCTGAAAATTATCAAGGACAAGGACTTCCTGGACAATGAGGAAAACGAGGACA
TTCTGGAAGATATCGTGCTGACCCTGACACTGTTTGAGGACAGAGAGATGATCGAGGAACGGCTGAAAAC
CTATGCCCACCTGTTCGACGACAAAGTGATGAAGCAGCTGAAGCGGCGGAGATACACCGGCTGGGGCGCG
CTGAGCCGGAAGCTGATCAACGGCATCCGCGACAAGCAGTCCGGCAAGACAATCCTGGATTTCCTGAAGT
CCGACGGCTTCGCCAACAGAAACTTCATGGCGCTGATCCACGACGACAGCCTGACCTTTAAAGAGGACAT
CCAGAAAGCCCAGGTGTCCGGCCAGGGCGATAGCCTGCACGAGCACATTGCCAATCTCGCCGGCAGCCCC
GCCATTAAGAAGGGCATCCTCCAGACAGTGAAGGTGGTGGACGAGCTGGTGAAAGTGATGGGCCGGCACA
AGCCCGAGAACATCGTGATCGAAATGGCCAGAGAGAACCAGACCACCCAGAAGGGACAGAAGAACAGTCG
CGAGAGAATGAAGCGGATCGAAGAGGGCATCAAAGAGCTGGGCAGCCAGATCCTGAAAGAACACCCCGTG
GAAAACACCCAGCTCCAGAACGAGAAGCTGTACCTGTACTACCTCCAGAATGGGCGGGATATGTACGTGG
ACCAGGAACTGGACATCAACCGGCTGTCCGACTACGATGTGGACGCCATCGTGCCTCAGAGCTTTCTGGC
GGACGACTCCATCGACAACAAGGTGCTGACCAGAAGCGACAAGAACCGGGGCAAGAGCGACAACGTGCCC
TCCGAAGAGGTCGTGAAGAAGATGAAGAACTACTGGCGGCAGCTGCTGAACGCCAAGCTGATTACCCAGA
GAAAGTTCGACAATCTGACCAAGGCCGAGAGAGGCGGCCTGAGCGAACTGGATAAGGCCGGCTTCATCAA
GAGACAGCTGGTGGAAACCCGGGCGATCACAAAGCACGTGGCACAGATCCTGGACTCCCGGATGAACACT
AAGTACGACGAGAATGACAAGCTGATCCGGGAAGTGAAAGTGATCACCCTGAAGTCCAAGCTGGTGTCCG
ATTTCCGGAAGGATTTCCAGTTTTACAAAGTGCGCGAGATCAACAACTACCACCACGCCCACGACGCCTA
CCTGAACGCCGTCGTGGGAACCGCCCTGATCAAAAAGTACCCTGCGCTGGAAAGCGAGTTCGTGTACGGC
GACTACAAGGTGTACGACGTGCGGAAGATGATCGCCAAGAGCGAGCAGGAAATCGGCAAGGCTACCGCCA
AGTACTTCTTCTACAGCAACATCATGAACTTTTTCAAGACCGAGATTACCCTGGCCAACGGCGAGATCCG
GAAGGCGCCTCTGATCGAGACAAACGGCGAAACCGGGGAGATCGTGTGGGATAAGGGCCGGGATTTTGCC
ACCGTGCGGAAAGTGCTGAGCATGCCCCAAGTGAATATCGTGAAAAAGACCGAGGTGCAGACAGGCGGCT
TCAGCAAAGAGTCTATCCTGCCCAAGAGGAACAGCGATAAGCTGATCGCCAGAAAGAAGGACTGGGATCC
TAAGAAGTACGGCGGCTTCGACAGCCCCACCGTGGCCTATTCTGTGCTGGTGGTGGCCAAAGTGGAAAAG
GGCAAGTCCAAGAAGCTTAAGAGTGTGAAAGAGCTGCTGGGGATCACCATCATGGAAAGAAGCAGCTTCG
AGAAGAATCCCATCGACTTTCTGGAAGCCAAGGGCTACAAAGAAGTGAAAAAGGACCTGATCATCAAGCT
GCCTAAGTACTCGCTCTTCGAGCTGGAAAACGGCCGGAAGAGAATGCTGGCCTCTGCCGGCGAATTGCAG
AAGGGAAACGAACTGGCTCTTCCCTCCAAATATGTGAACTTCCTGTACCTGGCCAGCCACTATGAGAAGC
TGAAGGGCTCCCCCGAGGATAATGAGCAGAAACAGCTGTTTGTGGAACAGCACAAGCACTACCTGGACGA
GATCATCGAGCAGATCAGCGAGTTCTCCAAGAGAGTGATCCTGGCCGACGCTAATCTGGACAAAGTGCTG
TCCGCCTACAACAAGCACCGGGATAAGCCCATCAGAGAGCAGGCCGAGAATATCATCCACCTGTTTACCC
TGACCAATCTGGGAGCCCCTGCCGCCTTCAAGTACTTTGACACCACCATCGATAGGAAGAGGTACACGTC
GACCAAAGAGGTGCTGGACGCCACCCTGATCCACCAGAGCATCACCGGCCTGTACGAAACGCGTATCGAC
CTGTCTCAGCTGGGAGGCGACAAAAGGCCGGCGGCCACGAAAAAGGCCGGCCAGGCAAAAAAGAAAAAGT
AA
