>Addgene plasmid #92116 | pX330-Flag-dHeFSpCas9 | addgene partial sequence | sequence record 194895 | Addgene Partial NGS Result
CTAGAGGTACCCGTTACATAACTTACGGTAAATGGCCCGCCTGGCTGACCGCCCAACGACCCCCGCCCAT
TGACGTCAATAGTAACGCCAATAGGGACTTTCCATTGACGTCAATGGGTGGAGTATTTACGGTAAACTGC
CCACTTGGCAGTACATCAAGTGTATCATATGCCAAGTACGCCCCCTATTGACGTCAATGACGGTAAATGG
CCCGCCTGGCATTGTGCCCAGTACATGACCTTATGGGACTTTCCTACTTGGCAGTACATCTACGTATTAG
TCATCGCTATTACCATGGTCGAGGTGAGCCCCACGTTCTGCTTCACTCTCCCCATCTCCCCCCCCTCCCC
ACCCCCAATTTTGTATTTATTTATTTTTTAATTATTTTGTGCAGCGATGGGGGCGGGGGGGGGGGGGGGG
CGCGCGCCAGGCGGGGCGGGGCGGGGCGAGGGGCGGGGTGCCTTCGCCCCGTGCCCCGCTCCGCCGCCGC
CTCGCGCCGCCCGCCCCGGCTCTGACTGACCGCGTTACTCCCACAGGTGAGCGGGCGGGACGGCCCTTCT
CCTCCGGGCTGTAATTAGCTGAGCAAGAGGTAAGGGTTTAAGGGATGGTTGGTTGGTGGGGTATTAATGT
TTAATTACCTGGAGCACCTGCCTGAAATCACTTTTTTTCAGGTTGGACCGGTGCCACCATGGACTATAAG
GACCACGACGGAGACTACAAGGATCATGATATTGATTACAAAGACGATGACGATAAGATGGCCCCAAAGA
AGAAGCGGAAGGTCGGTATCCACGGAGTCCCAGCAGCCGACAAGAAGTACAGCATCGGGCTAGCCATCGG
CACCAACTCTGTGGGCTGGGCCGTGATCACCGACGAGTACAAGGTGCCCAGCAAGAAATTCAAGGTGCTG
GGCAACACCGACCGGCACAGCATCAAGAAGAACCTGATCGGAGCCCTGCTGTTCGACAGCGGCGAAACAG
CCGAGGCCACCCGGCTGAAGAGAACCGCCAGAAGAAGATACACCAGACGGAAGAACCGGATCTGCTATCT
GCAAGAGATCTTCAGCAACGAGATGGCCAAGGTGGACGACAGCTTCTTCCACAGACTGGAAGAGTCCTTC
CTGGTGGAAGAGGATAAGAAGCACGAGCGGCACCCCATCTTCGGCAACATCGTGGACGAGGTGGCCTACC
ACGAGAAGTACCCCACCATCTACCACCTGAGAAAGAAACTGGTGGACAGCACCGACAAGGCCGACCTGCG
GCTGATCTATCTGGCCCTGGCCCACATGATCAAGTTCCGGGGCCACTTCCTGATCGAGGGCGACCTGAAC
CCCGACAACAGCGACGTGGACAAGCTGTTCATCCAGCTGGTGCAGACCTACAACCAGCTGTTCGAGGAAA
ACCCCATCAACGCCAGCGGCGTGGACGCCAAGGCCATCCTGTCTGCCAGACTGAGCAAGAGCAGACGGCT
GGAAAATCTGATCGCCCAGCTGCCCGGCGAGAAGAAGAATGGCCTGTTCGGAAACCTGATTGCCCTGAGC
CTGGGCCTGACCCCCAACTTCAAGAGCAACTTCGACCTGGCCGAGGATGCCAAACTGCAGCTGAGCAAGG
ACACCTACGACGACGACCTGGACAACCTGCTGGCCCAGATCGGCGACCAGTACGCCGACCTGTTTCTGGC
CGCCAAGAACCTGTCCGACGCCATCCTGCTGAGCGACATCCTGAGAGTGAACACCGAGATCACCAAGGCC
CCCCTGAGCGCCTCTATGATCAAGAGATACGACGAGCACCACCAGGACCTGACCCTGCTGAAAGCTCTCG
TGCGGCAGCAGCTGCCTGAGAAGTACAAAGAGATTTTCTTCGACCAGAGCAAGAACGGCTACGCCGGCTA
CATTGACGGCGGAGCCAGCCAGGAAGAGTTCTACAAGTTCATCAAGCCCATCCTGGAAAAGATGGACGGC
ACCGAGGAACTGCTCGTGAAGCTGAACAGAGAGGACCTGCTGCGGAAGCAGCGGACCTTCGACAACGGCA
GCATCCCCCACCAGATCCACCTGGGAGAGCTGCACGCCATTCTGCGGCGGCAGGAAGATTTTTACCCATT
CCTGAAGGACAACCGGGAAAAGATCGAGAAGATCCTGACCTTCCGCATCCCCTACTACGTGGGCCCTCTG
GCCAGGGGAAACAGCAGATTCGCCTGGATGACCAGAAAGAGCGAGGAAACCATCACCCCCTGGAACTTCG
AGGAAGTGGTGGACAAGGGCGCTTCCGCCCAGAGCTTCATCGAGCGGATGACCGCCTTCGATAAGAACCT
GCCCAACGAGAAGGTGCTGCCCAAGCACAGCCTGCTGTACGAGTACTTCACCGTGTATAACGAGCTGACC
AAAGTGAAATACGTGACCGAGGGAATGAGAAAGCCCGCCTTCCTGAGCGGCGAGCAGAAAAAGGCCATCG
TGGACCTGCTGTTCAAGACCAACCGGAAAGTGACCGTGAAGCAGCTGAAAGAGGACTACTTCAAGAAAAT
CGAGTGCTTCGACTCCGTGGAAATCTCCGGCGTGGAAGATCGGTTCAACGCCTCCCTGGGCACATACCAC
GATCTGCTGAAAATTATCAAGGACAAGGACTTCCTGGACAATGAGGAAAACGAGGACATTCTGGAAGATA
TCGTGCTGACCCTGACACTGTTTGAGGACAGAGAGATGATCGAGGAACGGCTGAAAACCTATGCCCACCT
GTTCGACGACAAAGTGATGAAGCAGCTGAAGCGGCGGAGATACACCGGCTGGGGCGCGCTGAGCCGGAAG
CTGATCAACGGCATCCGCGACAAGCAGTCCGGCAAGACAATCCTGGATTTCCTGAAGTCCGACGGCTTCG
CCAACAGAAACTTCATGGCGCTGATCCACGACGACAGCCTGACCTTTAAAGAGGACATCCAGAAAGCCCA
GGTGTCCGGCCAGGGCGATAGCCTGCACGAGCACATTGCCAATCTCGCCGGCAGCCCCGCCATTAAGAAG
GGCATCCTCCAGACAGTGAAGGTGGTGGACGAGCTGGTGAAAGTGATGGGCCGGCACAAGCCCGAGAACA
TCGTGATCGAAATGGCCAGAGAGAACCAGACCACCCAGAAGGGACAGAAGAACAGTCGCGAGAGAATGAA
GCGGATCGAAGAGGGCATCAAAGAGCTGGGCAGCCAGATCCTGAAAGAACACCCCGTGGAAAACACCCAG
CTCCAGAACGAGAAGCTGTACCTGTACTACCTCCAGAATGGGCGGGATATGTACGTGGACCAGGAACTGG
ACATCAACCGGCTGTCCGACTACGATGTGGACGCCATCGTGCCTCAGAGCTTTCTGGCGGACGACTCCAT
CGACAACAAGGTGCTGACCAGAAGCGACAAGAACCGGGGCAAGAGCGACAACGTGCCCTCCGAAGAGGTC
GTGAAGAAGATGAAGAACTACTGGCGGCAGCTGCTGAACGCCAAGCTGATTACCCAGAGAAAGTTCGACA
ATCTGACCAAGGCCGAGAGAGGCGGCCTGAGCGAACTGGATAAGGCCGGCTTCATCAAGAGACAGCTGGT
GGAAACCCGGGCGATCACAAAGCACGTGGCACAGATCCTGGACTCCCGGATGAACACTAAGTACGACGAG
AATGACAAGCTGATCCGGGAAGTGAAAGTGATCACCCTGAAGTCCAAGCTGGTGTCCGATTTCCGGAAGG
ATTTCCAGTTTTACAAAGTGCGCGAGATCAACAACTACCACCACGCCCACGACGCCTACCTGAACGCCGT
CGTGGGAACCGCCCTGATCAAAAAGTACCCTGCGCTGGAAAGCGAGTTCGTGTACGGCGACTACAAGGTG
TACGACGTGCGGAAGATGATCGCCAAGAGCGAGCAGGAAATCGGCAAGGCTACCGCCAAGTACTTCTTCT
ACAGCAACATCATGAACTTTTTCAAGACCGAGATTACCCTGGCCAACGGCGAGATCCGGAAGGCGCCTCT
GATCGAGACAAACGGCGAAACCGGGGAGATCGTGTGGGATAAGGGCCGGGATTTTGCCACCGTGCGGAAA
GTGCTGAGCATGCCCCAAGTGAATATCGTGAAAAAGACCGAGGTGCAGACAGGCGGCTTCAGCAAAGAGT
CTATCCTGCCCAAGAGGAACAGCGATAAGCTGATCGCCAGAAAGAAGGACTGGGATCCTAAGAAGTACGG
CGGCTTCGACAGCCCCACCGTGGCCTATTCTGTGCTGGTGGTGGCCAAAGTGGAAAAGGGCAAGTCCAAG
AAGCTTAAGAGTGTGAAAGAGCTGCTGGGGATCACCATCATGGAAAGAAGCAGCTTCGAGAAGAATCCCA
TCGACTTTCTGGAAGCCAAGGGCTACAAAGAAGTGAAAAAGGACCTGATCATCAAGCTGCCTAAGTACTC
GCTCTTCGAGCTGGAAAACGGCCGGAAGAGAATGCTGGCCTCTGCCGGCGAATTGCAGAAGGGAAACGAA
CTGGCTCTTCCCTCCAAATATGTGAACTTCCTGTACCTGGCCAGCCACTATGAGAAGCTGAAGGGCTCCC
CCGAGGATAATGAGCAGAAACAGCTGTTTGTGGAACAGCACAAGCACTACCTGGACGAGATCATCGAGCA
GATCAGCGAGTTCTCCAAGAGAGTGATCCTGGCCGACGCTAATCTGGACAAAGTGCTGTCCGCCTACAAC
AAGCACCGGGATAAGCCCATCAGAGAGCAGGCCGAGAATATCATCCACCTGTTTACCCTGACCAATCTGG
GAGCCCCTGCCGCCTTCAAGTACTTTGACACCACCATCGATAGGAAGAGGTACACGTCGACCAAAGAGGT
GCTGGACGCCACCCTGATCCACCAGAGCATCACCGGCCTGTACGAAACGCGTATCGACCTGTCTCAGCTG
GGAGGCGACAAAAGGCCGGCGGCCACGAAAAAGGCCGGCCAGGCAAAAAAGAAAAAGTAATTCCTAGAGC
TCGCTGATCAGCCTCGACTGTGCCTTCTAGTTGCCAGCCATCTGTTGTTTGCCCCTCCCCCGTGCCTTCC
TTGACCCTGGAAGGTGCCACTCCCACTGTCCTTTCCTAATAAAATGAGGAAATTGCATCGCATTGTCTGA
GTAGGTGTCATTCTATTCTGGGGGGTGGGGTGGGGCAGGACAGCAAGGGGGAGGATTGGGAAGAGAATAG
CAGGCATGCTGGGGAGCGGCCGCAGGAACCCCTAGTGATGGAGTTGGCCACTCCCTCTCTGCGCGCTCGC
TCGCTCACTGAGGCCGGGCGACCAAAGGTCGCCCGACGCCCGGGCTTTGCCCGGGCGGCCTCAGTGAGCG
AGCGAGCGCGCAGCTGCCTGCAGGGGCGCCTGATGCGGTATTTTCTCCTTACGCATCTGTGCGGTATTTC
ACACCGCATA
[95 nt withheld, positions 5401-5495]
T
[46 nt withheld, positions 5497-5542]
C
[141 nt withheld, positions 5544-5684]
CCTTTGACGTTGGAGTCCACGTTCTTT
[37 nt withheld, positions 5712-5748]
ACTCTATCTCGGGCTATTCTTTTGATTTATAAGGGATTTTGCCGATTTCGGTCTATTGGTTAAAAAATGA
GCTGATTTAACAAAAATTTAACGCGAATTTTAACAAAATATTAACGTTTACAATTTTATGGTGCACTCTC
AGTACAATCTGCTCTGATGCCGCATAGTTAAGCCAGCCCCGACACCCGCCAACACCCGCTGACGCGCCCT
GACGGGCTTGTCTGCTCCCGGCATCCGCTTACAGACAAGCTGTGACCGTCTCCGGGAGCTGCATGTGTCA
GAGGTTTTCACCGTCATCACCGAAACGCGCGAGACGAAAGGGCCTCGTGATACGCCTATTTTTATAGGTT
AATGTCATGATAATAATGGTTTCTTAGACGTCAGGTGGCACTTTTCGGGGAAATGTGCGCGGAACCCCTA
TTTGTTTATTTTTCTAAATACATTCAAATATGTATCCGCTCATGAGACAATAACCCTGATAAATGCTTCA
ATAATATTGAAAAAGGAAGAGTATGAGTATTCAACATTTCCGTGTCGCCCTTATTCCCTTTTTTGCGGCA
TTTTGCCTTCCTGTTTTTGCTCACCCAGAAACGCTGGTGAAAGTAAAAGATGCTGAAGATCAGTTGGGTG
CACGAGTGGGTTACATCGAACTGGATCTCAACAGCGGTAAGATCCTTGAGAGTTTTCGCCCCGAAGAACG
TTTTCCAATGATGAGCACTTTTAAAGTTCTGCTATGTGGCGCGGTATTATCCCGTATTGACGCCGGGCAA
GAGCAACTCGGTCGCCGCATACACTATTCTCAGAATGACTTGGTTGAGTACTCACCAGTCACAGAAAAGC
ATCTTACGGATGGCATGACAGTAAGAGAATTATGCAGTGCTGCCATAACCATGAGTGATAACACTGCGGC
CAACTTACTTCTGACAACGATCGGAGGACCGAAGGAGCTAACCGCTTTTTTGCACAACATGGGGGATCAT
GTAACTCGCCTTGATCGTTGGGAACCGGAGCTGAATGAAGCCATACCAAACGACGAGCGTGACACCACGA
TGCCTGTAGCAATGGCAACAACGTTGCGCAAACTATTAACTGGCGAACTACTTACTCTAGCTTCCCGGCA
ACAATTAATAGACTGGATGGAGGCGGATAAAGTTGCAGGACCACTTCTGCGCTCGGCCCTTCCGGCTGGC
TGGTTTATTGCTGATAAATCTGGAGCCGGTGAGCGTGGAAGCCGCGGTATCATTGCAGCACTGGGGCCAG
ATGGTAAGCCCTCCCGTATCGTAGTTATCTACACGACGGGGAGTCAGGCAACTATGGATGAACGAAATAG
ACAGATCGCTGAGATAGGTGCCTCACTGATTAAGCATTGGTAACTGTCAGACCAAGTTTACTCATATATA
CTTTAGATTGATTTAAAACTTCATTTTTAATTTAAAAGGATCTAGGTGAAGATCCTTTTTGATAATCTCA
TGACCAAAATCCCTTAACGTGAGTTTTCGTTCCACTGAGCGTCAGACCCCGTAGAAAAGATCAAAGGATC
TTCTTGAGATCCTTTTTTTCTGCGCGTAATCTGCTGCTTGCAAACAAAAAAACCACCGCTACCAGCGGTG
GTTTGTTTGCCGGATCAAGAGCTACCAACTCTTTTTCCGAAGGTAACTGGCTTCAGCAGAGCGCAGATAC
CAAATACTGTTCTTCTAGTGTAGCCGTAGTTAGGCCACCACTTCAAGAACTCTGTAGCACCGCCTACATA
CCTCGCTCTGCTAATCCTGTTACCAGTGGCTGCTGCCAGTGGCGATAAGTCGTGTCTTACCGGGTTGGAC
TCAAGACGATAGTTACCGGATAAGGCGCAGCGGTCGGGCTGAACGGGGGGTTCGTGCACACAGCCCAGCT
TGGAGCGAACGACCTACACCGAACTGAGATACCTACAGCGTGAGCTATGAGAAAGCGCCACGCTTCCCGA
AGGGAGAAAGGCGGACAGGTATCCGGTAAGCGGCAGGGTCGGAACAGGAGAGCGCACGAGGGAGCTTCCA
GGGGGAAACGCCTGGTATCTTTATAGTCCTGTCGGGTTTCGCCACCTCTGACTTGAGCGTCGATTTTTGT
GATGCTCGTCAGGGGGGCGGAGCCTATGGAAAAACGCCAGCAACGCGGCCTTTTTACGGTTCCTGGCCTT
TTGCTGGCCTTTTGCTCACATG
